Addgene plasmid #192863: pMUT2-pFF-41.5-mCherry
Purpose: pMUT2 based vector for sensing oxygen in E. coli Nissle 1917
Depositing lab: Morten Sommer. Depositing organization: Danmarks Tekniske Universitet. Publication: Characterization of Eight Bacterial Biosensors for Microbial Diagnostic and Therapeutic Applications. Vaaben TH, Vazquez-Uribe R, Sommer MOA. ACS Synth Biol. 2022 Dec 16;11(12):4184-4192. doi: 10.1021/acssynbio.2c00491. Epub 2022 Nov 30. PubMed 36449712.
Backbone
  Vector backbone: pMUT2
  Backbone size w/o insert (bp): 5591
  Total vector size (bp): 5695
  Vector type: Bacterial Expression
Growth in bacteria
  Bacterial resistance: Kanamycin, 50 μg/mL
  Growth temperature: 37°C
  Growth strain: DH5alpha
  Copy number: Low Copy
Gene/Insert
  Gene/Insert name: Oxygen inducible promoter
  Species: Escherichia coli
  Insert size (bp): 104
Terms and licenses: Academic/Nonprofit Terms; Industry Terms: Not Available to Industry
How to cite: pMUT2-pFF-41.5-mCherry was a gift from Morten Sommer (Addgene plasmid # 192863 ; http://n2t.net/addgene:192863 ; RRID:Addgene_192863)
