[The description below was written by a language model from this plasmid's Addgene catalogue record and pLannotate feature annotations shown in this document.]
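Description:
pMUT2-pFF-41.5-mCherry is a bacterial expression plasmid built on pMUT2, and the record gives its purpose as an oxygen-sensing reporter vector for E. coli Nissle 1917. It totals about 5.7 kb and is listed as low copy. Selection is by kanamycin, through a NeoR/KanR aminoglycoside phosphotransferase gene that the annotation places directly downstream of a bla (AmpR) promoter. Replication functions are annotated as a ColE1-type system: an origin fragment matched to RSF ori spanning the sequence junction, the antisense RNAI regulator, and rop, whose product strengthens RNAI–RNAII pairing and so lowers the frequency of replication initiation. Several maintenance elements are also detected. These are a fragment of the cer site, which helps resolve multimers into monomers, and flmC and sok annotations typical of a hok/sok-like post-segregational killing locus. Together these features would favour stable plasmid retention without continuous antibiotic pressure, although the record does not state this explicitly.

The payload is a 104 bp E. coli "oxygen inducible promoter" (pFF-41.5). This promoter is not itself annotated in the feature table. By position it presumably lies in the unannotated stretch between the residual multiple cloning site and the mCherry coding sequence, where it would drive the red fluorescent reporter. Fluorescence would then read out promoter activity in response to oxygen availability. Upstream cloning remnants include a T7 promoter, a lacZα fragment and an M13 origin fragment, which appear to be carried over from an earlier cloning vector. The construct belongs to a set of biosensors characterised for microbial diagnostic and therapeutic applications.
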