Features (pLannotate 1.2.2; 13 found; start..end, strand, type, name):
    425..607     -  CDS            rop: ROP_ECOLX - Experimental evidence at protein level: Swiss-Prot protein existence level 1. Regulates plasmid DNA replication by modulating the initiation of transcription of the primer RNA precursor. Processing of the precursor of the primer, RNAII, is inhibited by hydrogen bonding of RNAII to its complementary sequence in RNAI. ROP increases the affinity of RNAI for RNAII and thus decreases the rate of replication initiation events. From Escherichia coli.
    960..1754    -  CDS            NeoR/KanR: aminoglycoside phosphotransferase confers resistance to neomycin, kanamycin, and G418 (Geneticin®)
   1755..1859    -  promoter       AmpR promoter: bla
   1885..2016    -  rep_origin     M13 ori (fragment): M13 bacteriophage origin of replication; arrow indicates direction of (+) strand synthesis
   2037..2193    -  CDS            lacZα (fragment): LacZα fragment of β-galactosidase; lacZ fragment
   2202..2220    +  promoter       T7 promoter: promoter for bacteriophage T7 RNA polymerase
   2272..2297    +  misc_feature   MCS (fragment): pUC18/19 multiple cloning site
   2390..3097    +  CDS            mCherry: mCherry is a basic (constitutively fluorescent) red fluorescent protein published in 2004, derived from Discosoma sp.. It is reported to be a very rapidly-maturing monomer with low acid sensitivity.
   3209..3418    -  CDS            flmC: FLMC1_ECOLI - Also known as ORF70 From Escherichia coli (strain K12).
   3404..3625    +  CDS            sok: SOK_ECOLX - Protein predicted: Swiss-Prot protein existence level 4. From Escherichia coli.
   3916..3956    +  misc_feature   cer region (fragment): ColE1-derived recombination site that helps to maintain plasmids as monomers
   5339..5440    -  ncRNA          RNAI: Accession: RF00106 - RNAI
   5511..348     +  rep_origin     RSF ori (fragment) (across the origin): Plasmids containing the RSF 1030 origin of replication can be propagated in E. coli cells that contain additional plasmids with compatible origins.
>Addgene plasmid #192863 | pMUT2-pFF-41.5-mCherry | addgene full sequence | sequence record 399573 | Addgene NGS Result
TCCCGAAGGGAGAAAGGCGGACAGGTATCCGGTAAGCGGCAGGGTCGGAACAGGAGAGCGCACGAGGGAG
CTTCCAGGGGGAAACGCCTGGTATCTTTATAGTCCTGTCGGGTTTCGCCACCTCTGACTTGAGCGTCGAT
TTTTGTGATGCTCGTCAGGGGGGCGGAGCCTATGGAAAAACGCCTCCCGCGCGCCCTTCTTCTGGGTCTT
TGTCTTTTGCTCACATGTTCTTTCCGGTTTTATCCCCCGATTCTGTGGATAACCGTATTACCGCCTTTGA
GTGAGCTGACACCGCTCGCCGCAGTCGAACGACCGAGCGTAGCGAGTCAGTGAGCGAGGAAGCGGAAGAG
CGCCTTATGTGACATTTTCTCCTTACGCTCCTCTATGCCGTTCTGCATCCTGTCCGGATGCGTTATATCC
CGGTAAGATTTTCCGCTTCAAAGCGTGTCTGTATGCTGTTCTGGAGTTCTTCTGCGAGTTCGTGCAGTTT
CTCACACATGGCGGCCTGTTCGTCGGCATTGAGTGCGTCCAGTTTTTCGAGCAGCGTCAGGCTCTGACTT
TTTATGAATCCCGCCATGTTGAGTACGGCTTGCTGCTGCTTATTCATCTTTTCGTTTTCTCCGTTCTGTC
TGTCATCTGCGTTGTGTGATTATATCGCGTACCACTTTTCGACTGTTTTGCTGCCGCTATTCTGCCGCTT
GGCTTTTTGACGGGCATTTCTGTCAGACAACACTGTCACTGCCAAAAAACTGCCGTGCCTTTGTCGGTAA
TTCGAGCTTGCTGACAGGACAGGATGTGCAATTGTTATACCGCGCATACATGCACGCTATTACAATTGCC
CGTTAAGGGATTTTGGTCATGAGATTATCAAAAAGGATCTTCACCTAGATCCTTTTAAATTAAAAATGAA
GTTTTAAATCAATCTAAAGTATATATGAGTAAACTTGGTCTGACAGTTATTAGAAAAATTCATCCAGCAG
ACGATAAAACGCAATACGCTGGCTATCCGGTGCCGCAATGCCATACAGCACCAGAAAACGATCCGCCCAT
TCGCCGCCCAGTTCTTCCGCAATATCACGGGTGGCCAGCGCAATATCCTGATAACGATCCGCCACGCCCA
GACGGCCGCAATCAATAAAGCCGCTAAAACGGCCATTTTCCACCATAATGTTCGGCAGGCACGCATCACC
ATGGGTCACCACCAGATCTTCGCCATCCGGCATGCTCGCTTTCAGACGCGCAAACAGCTCTGCCGGTGCC
AGGCCCTGATGTTCTTCATCCAGATCATCCTGATCCACCAGGCCCGCTTCCATACGGGTACGCGCACGTT
CAATACGATGTTTCGCCTGATGATCAAACGGACAGGTCGCCGGGTCCAGGGTATGCAGACGACGCATGGC
ATCCGCCATAATGCTCACTTTTTCTGCCGGCGCCAGATGGCTAGACAGCAGATCCTGACCCGGCACTTCG
CCCAGCAGCAGCCAATCACGGCCCGCTTCGGTCACCACATCCAGCACCGCCGCACACGGAACACCGGTGG
TGGCCAGCCAGCTCAGACGCGCCGCTTCATCCTGCAGCTCGTTCAGCGCACCGCTCAGATCGGTTTTCAC
AAACAGCACCGGACGACCCTGCGCGCTCAGACGAAACACCGCCGCATCAGAGCAGCCAATGGTCTGCTGC
GCCCAATCATAGCCAAACAGACGTTCCACCCACGCTGCCGGGCTACCCGCATGCAGGCCATCCTGTTCAA
TCATACTCTTCCTTTTTCAATATTATTGAAGCATTTATCAGGGTTATTGTCTCATGAGCGGATACATATT
TGAATGTATTTAGAAAAATAAACAAATAGGGGTTCCGCGCACATTTCCCCGAAAAGTGCCACCTAAATTG
TAAGCGTTAATATTTTGTTAAAATTCGCGTTAAATTTTTGTTAAATCAGCTCATTTTTTAACCAATAGGC
CGAAATCGGCAAAATCCCTTATAAATCAAAAGAATAGACCGAGATAGGGTTGAGTGGCCGCTACAGGGCG
CTCCCATTCGCCATTCAGGCTGCGCAACTGTTGGGAAGGGCGTTTCGGTGCGGGCCTCTTCGCTATTACG
CCAGCTGGCGAAAGGGGGATGTGCTGCAAGGCGATTAAGTTGGGTAACGCCAGGGTTTTCCCAGTCACGA
CGTTGTAAAACGACGGCCAGTGAGCGCGACGTAATACGACTCACTATAGGGCGAATTGAAGGAAGGCCGT
CAAGGCCACGTGTCTTGTCCGCGGTACCTACGAATTCGAGCTCGGTACCCGGGGATCAGGTAAATTTGAT
GTACATCAAATGGATCCCCCCTCACTCCTGCCATAATTCTGATATTCCAGGAAAGAGAGCCATCCTCAGG
AGAATTACAATGGTTTCCAAGGGCGAGGAGGATAACATGGCTATCATTAAAGAGTTCATGCGCTTCAAAG
TTCACATGGAGGGTTCTGTTAACGGTCACGAGTTCGAGATCGAAGGCGAAGGCGAGGGCCGTCCGTATGA
AGGCACCCAGACCGCCAAACTGAAAGTGACTAAAGGCGGCCCGCTGCCTTTTGCGTGGGACATCCTGAGC
CCGCAATTTATGTACGGTTCTAAAGCGTATGTTAAACACCCAGCGGATATCCCGGACTATCTGAAGCTGT
CTTTTCCGGAAGGTTTCAAGTGGGAACGCGTAATGAATTTTGAAGATGGTGGTGTCGTGACCGTCACTCA
GGACTCCTCCCTGCAGGATGGCGAGTTCATCTATAAAGTTAAACTGCGTGGTACTAATTTTCCATCTGAT
GGCCCGGTGATGCAGAAAAAGACGATGGGTTGGGAGGCGTCTAGCGAACGCATGTATCCGGAAGATGGTG
CGCTGAAAGGCGAAATTAAACAGCGCCTGAAACTGAAAGATGGCGGCCATTATGACGCTGAAGTGAAAAC
CACGTACAAAGCCAAGAAACCTGTGCAGCTGCCTGGCGCGTACAATGTGAATATTAAACTGGACATCACC
TCTCATAATGAAGATTATACGATCGTAGAGCAATATGAGCGCGCGGAGGGTCGTCATTCTACCGGTGGCA
TGGATGAGCTGTACAAATAAAAAGGGGCTACCGGCGAACCAGCAGCCCCTTTATAAAGGCGCTTCAGTAG
TCAGACCAGCATCAGTCCTGAAAAGGCGGGCCTGCGCCCGCCTCCAGGTTGCTACTTACCGGATTCGTAA
GCCATGAAAGCCGCCACCTCCCTGTGTCCGTCTCTGTAACGAATCTCGCACAGCGATTTTCGTGTCAGAT
AAGTGAATATCAACAGTGTGAGACACACGATCAACACACACCAGACAAGGGAACTTCGTGGTAGTTTCAT
GGCCTTCTTCTCCTTGCGCAAAGCGCGGTAAGAGGCTATCCTGATGTGGACTAGACATAGGGATGCCTCG
TGGTGGTTAATGAAAATTAACTTACTACGGGGCTATCTTCTTTCTGCCACACAACACGGCAACAAACCAC
CTTCACGTCATGAGGCAGAAAGCCTCAAGCGCCGGGCACATCATAGCCCATATACCTGCACGCTGACCAC
ACTCACTTTCCCTGAAAATAATCCGCTCATTCAGACCGTTCACGGGAAATCCGTGTGATTGTTGCCGCAT
CACGCTGCCTCCCGGAGTTTGTTCGGCATAAGTCACAAGAGACACTCAATGGCAAAGGAAGACCGTGCCC
TGTTATCCAGGCTTATGGCAGATTAGCTTCCCGGAGAGAAAACTGTCGAAAACTGACGGTATGAACACCG
TAAGCTCCCAAAGTGATCACCATTCGCTTTCATGCATAGCTATGCAGCGAGCTGAAAACGATCCTGACGC
ATCCTTCCTGTTTTTCCGGGGTAAAACATCTCTTTTTGCGGTGTCTGCGTCAGAATCGCGTTCAGCGCGT
TTCAGTGGTGCGTACAATTAAGGGATTATGGTAAATATATGAGCTATGCGATAACTTTAACTGTGAAGCG
ATGAACCCATTACAGGCAAAGCCAATTACTCCTGACAGTGGTTTAGCCAGAAGCAGGGCTACCAAGACCA
ATGCAATAAGTAATATATCGTTTTGCTATCGTGCATCGCTCGCGCTCAGTTCCATTGTGCTTTTTTAAGC
TGTCGTTTTTCTTACGGTATATACCGGTTTTTTATGGCGTGGTTTCTTAACTTGTTCAGCTACTGATGGA
CCCATTGTATCTAGGTAGTCAACTAGCTTTGTTAGATCATAAATATTGCGACCACCATATCGGCGATCAC
TCTTCGATGTTGGTTTCTTGTCCAAGAGATTAGCTTTTTCAAGATCATTGATAGCTCTCTGAACAGTCCG
TACAGAAACCCCCATACGTATGGCTAGACTTTCCATTGACGGATGCGGCCACTCTTGCAAACTCCACCAG
TGAACGATCAGGTTAAGTAGTGTGTTAAAGGCCACTGAAGTTAGCTTTTTCTCGTTTTGTATAAAAAACA
ATACGGTAGGCACTGCTGTCCAGCCAAGAGACAAACCGCCAGCTTTCCATTTATTCTTAACGGAGTAAGT
CATTGATTTTCCTAAGCCCCAAAATATTTAAAGTATATATTATATGGTATATTCATATGAATAGGGTGAC
ACTGGCGCCATTATTGTGCAACCAAAAAAGACTACTCTGAAAACGAGGAAAAGATTTTTTCCTGCCTGAA
TTAGATACGGAGTTAGCGATATGAAAACCGAACAACGTCATGATCTTGTTAAAGATATTGAGGTTTTTGG
CGTATCCTTGTCTCTGTTGATTTCCAGAGCGAATGAGAAGTCTGTTACAATGCCATCTGGTCTAAGTCGG
GAGCAGAGAAGAGCATGGGCAGCGGAGCAGGCGCGCAAAATCCACAATTGAATATTGTCTCATTCTCTGA
GACCTTCAACCTTTATTACACATCCAGATATTCTGCAAAAACACTCGATAAAATCGATGATTTCATTGAG
CATTTTGAAAAATACAATCTCTTTGGCGATCCTTTAAAAGGATATCCAGCTTGGACTGGCAAAGTATCGC
CATCGTGGAAAGTGCCTGATCATTACGAAAACAAAGAAGCTATTGAGAAGTATGCTAGAGCTAACAAATT
ATGGCATGCTCATTTAGGCGATCCGGTTTTTAAAGATACGTTTCATGGGAAATACAAGGTTTCTGACTGG
GTTATTCATTTCCAGCGGCTGACACCGAACCATATAAAGCTTTTAGAGCTTGGATACCATGACCCAATGA
AGCTACCTCAAAACTTTGAATGATCGAGCGGCAGGCTAAATGAAATCTTGAGATTCATTCAGTCTCGTCG
TAATCTCACTATTGTAAAAACGAAAAAACCACCCTGGCAGGTGGTTTTTCGAAGGTTAGTTAATCCTGGC
AGATTCTCTAACCGTGGTAACAGTCTTGTGCGAGACATGTCACCAAATACTGTCCTTTCAGTGTAGCCTC
AGTTAGGCCGCCACTTCAAGAACTCTCGTTACATCTCTCGCACATCCTGCTTACCAGTGGCCGTTGCCAG
TGGCGTTAAGTCGTGTCTTACCGGGTTGGACTCAAGACGATAGTTACCGGATAAGGCGCAGCGGTCGGGC
TGAACGGGGGGTTCGTGCACACAGCCCAGCTTGGAGCGAACGACCTACACCGAACCGAGATACCAACAGC
GTGAGCTATGAGAAAGCGCCACGCT
